Addgene plasmid #143115: TFORF1429
Purpose: Lentiviral vector for overexpressing transcription factor ORFs with unique 24-bp barcodes. Barcodes facilitate identification of transcription factors in pooled screens.
Depositing lab: Feng Zhang. Depositing organization: Broad Institute. Publication: A transcription factor atlas of directed differentiation. Joung J, Ma S, Tay T, Geiger-Schuller KR, Kirchgatterer PC, Verdine VK, Guo B, Arias-Garcia MA, Allen WE, Singh A, Kuksenko O, Abudayyeh OO, Gootenberg JS, Fu Z, Macrae RK, Buenrostro JD, Regev A, Zhang F. Cell. 2023 Jan 5;186(1):209-229.e26. doi: 10.1016/j.cell.2022.11.026. PubMed 36608654.
Backbone
  Vector backbone: pLX_TRC317
  Backbone manufacturer: Broad Institute Genetic Perturbation Platform
  Backbone size w/o insert (bp): 8264
  Vector type: Mammalian Expression, Lentiviral
  Selectable markers: Puromycin
Growth in bacteria
  Bacterial resistance: Ampicillin, 100 μg/mL
  Growth temperature: 37°C
  Growth strain: NEB Stable
  Copy number: High Copy
Gene/Insert
  Gene/Insert name: NR3C2
  Species: H. sapiens (human)
  Insert size (bp): 3068
  Entrez Gene: NR3C2 (a.k.a. MCR, MLR, MR, NR3C2VIT)
  Promoter: EF1a
  Cloning method: Unknown
  Sequencing primers: 5′ GGGTGGAGACTGAAGTTAGGCCAG; 3′ CACATAGCGTAAAAGGAGCAACATAG
Terms and licenses: Academic/Nonprofit Terms; Industry Terms: Not Available to Industry
Depositor comments: XM_011531975,XM_011531976,XM_011531977,ENST00000625323,ENST00000511528 . The transcription factor ORF portion of this plasmid was synthesized by Genewiz. Please test multiple small colonies in case of plasmid recombination. To make this collection available in a timely manner, a portion of this collection was not fully sequenced by Addgene. If an Addgene verified full plasmid sequence is not available, please contact us prior to placing an order to request the full sequence.
How to cite: TFORF1429 was a gift from Feng Zhang (Addgene plasmid # 143115 ; http://n2t.net/addgene:143115 ; RRID:Addgene_143115)
