[The description below was written by a language model from this plasmid's Addgene catalogue record and pLannotate feature annotations shown in this document.]
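Description:
TFORF1429 is a lentiviral mammalian expression plasmid built on the pLX_TRC317 backbone. It belongs to a barcoded transcription factor ORF collection designed for overexpression and pooled screening. Its insert is human NR3C2, the mineralocorticoid receptor, a nuclear receptor that binds aldosterone and glucocorticoids and transactivates genes through mineralocorticoid response elements. The synthesized ORF sits directly downstream of a constitutive EF-1α promoter and is followed by a WPRE, which improves transcript stability and expression. According to the catalogue entry, each plasmid in the collection carries a unique 24-bp barcode that identifies the transcription factor in pooled experiments. The barcode is not annotated as a separate feature in the table, so its exact position is not stated. A short U6 promoter fragment is called between the ORF and the WPRE.

The transfer cassette has a third-generation, self-inactivating layout. An RSV promoter drives a truncated HIV-1 5' LTR, followed by the Ψ packaging signal, a gag fragment, the RRE for Rev-dependent nuclear export, a cPPT/CTS, and a ΔU3 3' LTR with a downstream SV40 polyadenylation signal. Upstream of the EF-1α unit, an SV40 early promoter/origin segment drives puromycin N-acetyltransferase, which allows selection of transduced mammalian cells. In bacteria, the plasmid is maintained through a high-copy ColE1/pUC-type origin and ampicillin resistance. An f1 origin and remnants of lac, T7 and T3 elements from the parental cloning vector are also present. The depositor notes that the plasmid can recombine, as repeat-containing lentiviral vectors often do. The full sequence record of about 11.3 kb matches the stated backbone and insert sizes.
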