Features (pLannotate 1.2.2; 31 found; start..end, strand, type, name):
      5..231     +  promoter       RSV promoter: Rous sarcoma virus enhancer/promoter
    232..412     +  LTR            5' LTR (truncated): truncated 5' long terminal repeat (LTR) from HIV-1
    459..584     +  misc_feature   HIV-1 Ψ: packaging signal of human immunodeficiency virus type 1
    568..931     +  CDS            HIV-1 gag (fragment): gag protein from human immunodeficiency virus 1; gag
   1077..1310    +  misc_feature   RRE: The Rev response element (RRE) of HIV-1 allows for Rev-dependent mRNA export from the nucleus to the cytoplasm.
   1687..1713    +  CDS            Rev (fragment): human immunodeficiency virus 1 (HIV-1) Rev protein; rev; enhances nuclear export of unspliced and incompletely spliced viral mRNAs
   1720..1743    +  promoter       SV40 promoter (fragment): SV40 early promoter
   1744..1815    +  promoter       SV40 promoter (fragment): SV40 enhancer and early promoter
   1839..1974    +  rep_origin     SV40 ori: SV40 origin of replication
   2020..2616    +  CDS            PuroR (fragment): puromycin N-acetyltransferase; pac from Streptomyces; confers resistance to puromycin
   2665..2782    +  misc_feature   cPPT/CTS: central polypurine tract and central termination sequence of HIV-1
   2847..2913    +  CDS            small t antigen (fragment): SV40 (simian virus 40) small t antigen
   2920..4098    +  promoter       EF-1α promoter: strong constitutive promoter for human elongation factor EF-1α
   4115..7078    +  CDS            NR3C2: MCR_HUMAN - Also known as MCR, MLR. Experimental evidence at protein level: Swiss-Prot protein existence level 1. Receptor for both mineralocorticoids (MC) such as aldosterone and glucocorticoids (GC) such as corticosterone or cortisol. Binds to mineralocorticoid response elements (MRE) and transactivates target genes. The effect of MC is to increase ion and water transport and thus raise extracellular fluid volume and blood pressure and lower potassium levels. From Homo sapiens (Human).
   7094..7147    +  promoter       U6 promoter (fragment): RNA polymerase III promoter for human U6 snRNA
   7189..7777    +  misc_feature   WPRE: woodchuck hepatitis virus posttranscriptional regulatory element
   7828..7847    +  misc_feature   cPPT/CTS (fragment): central polypurine tract and central termination sequence of HIV-1
   7849..8082    +  LTR            3' LTR (ΔU3): self-inactivating 3' long terminal repeat (LTR) from HIV-1
   8160..8281    +  polyA_signal   SV40 poly(A) signal: SV40 polyadenylation signal
   8321..8456    +  rep_origin     SV40 ori: SV40 origin of replication
   8477..8495    -  promoter       T7 promoter: promoter for bacteriophage T7 RNA polymerase
   8503..8658    +  CDS            lacZα (fragment): LacZα fragment of β-galactosidase; lacZ fragment
   8663..9091    +  rep_origin     f1 ori (sequence partly withheld): f1 bacteriophage origin of replication; arrow indicates direction of (+) strand synthesis
   9144..9248    +  promoter       AmpR promoter: bla
   9249..10109   +  CDS            AmpR: β-lactamase; bla; confers resistance to ampicillin, carbenicillin, and related antibiotics
  10280..10868   +  rep_origin     ori: high-copy-number ColE1/pMB1/pBR322/pUC origin of replication
  11051..11143   +  CDS            lacI (fragment): lac repressor; lacI; The lac repressor binds to the lac operator to inhibit transcription in E. coli. This inhibition can be relieved by adding lactose or isopropyl-β-D-thiogalactopyranoside (IPTG).
  11156..11177   +  protein_bind   CAP binding site: CAP binding activates transcription in the presence of cAMP. E. coli catabolite activator protein
  11192..11222   +  promoter       lac promoter: promoter for the E. coli lac operon
  11226..11248   +  protein_bind   lac operator (fragment): The lac repressor binds to the lac operator to inhibit transcription in E. coli. This inhibition can be relieved by adding lactose or isopropyl-β-D-thiogalactopyranoside (IPTG). lac repressor encoded by lacI
  11291..11309   +  promoter       T3 promoter: promoter for bacteriophage T3 RNA polymerase
>Addgene plasmid #143115 | TFORF1429 | addgene full sequence | sequence record 391497 | Addgene NGS Result
TTAATGTAGTCTTATGCAATACTCTTGTAGTCTTGCAACATGGTAACGATGAGTTAGCAACATGCCTTAC
AAGGAGAGAAAAAGCACCGTGCATGCCGATTGGTGGAAGTAAGGTGGTACGATCGTGCCTTATTAGGAAG
GCAACAGACGGGTCTGACATGGATTGGACGAACCACTGAATTGCCGCATTGCAGAGATATTGTATTTAAG
TGCCTAGCTCGATACATAAACGGGTCTCTCTGGTTAGACCAGATCTGAGCCTGGGAGCTCTCTGGCTAAC
TAGGGAACCCACTGCTTAAGCCTCAATAAAGCTTGCCTTGAGTGCTTCAAGTAGTGTGTGCCCGTCTGTT
GTGTGACTCTGGTAACTAGAGATCCCTCAGACCCTTTTAGTCAGTGTGGAAAATCTCTAGCAGTGGCGCC
CGAACAGGGACTTGAAAGCGAAAGGGAAACCAGAGGAGCTCTCTCGACGCAGGACTCGGCTTGCTGAAGC
GCGCACGGCAAGAGGCGAGGGGCGGCGACTGGTGAGTACGCCAAAAATTTTGACTAGCGGAGGCTAGAAG
GAGAGAGATGGGTGCGAGAGCGTCAGTATTAAGCGGGGGAGAATTAGATCGCGATGGGAAAAAATTCGGT
TAAGGCCAGGGGGAAAGAAAAAATATAAATTAAAACATATAGTATGGGCAAGCAGGGAGCTAGAACGATT
CGCAGTTAATCCTGGCCTGTTAGAAACATCAGAAGGCTGTAGACAAATACTGGGACAGCTACAACCATCC
CTTCAGACAGGATCAGAAGAACTTAGATCATTATATAATACAGTAGCAACCCTCTATTGTGTGCATCAAA
GGATAGAGATAAAAGACACCAAGGAAGCTTTAGACAAGATAGAGGAAGAGCAAAACAAAAGTAAGACCAC
CGCACAGCAAGCGGCCGCTGATCTTCAGACCTGGAGGAGGAGATATGAGGGACAATTGGAGAAGTGAATT
ATATAAATATAAAGTAGTAAAAATTGAACCATTAGGAGTAGCACCCACCAAGGCAAAGAGAAGAGTGGTG
CAGAGAGAAAAAAGAGCAGTGGGAATAGGAGCTTTGTTCCTTGGGTTCTTGGGAGCAGCAGGAAGCACTA
TGGGCGCAGCGTCAATGACGCTGACGGTACAGGCCAGACAATTATTGTCTGGTATAGTGCAGCAGCAGAA
CAATTTGCTGAGGGCTATTGAGGCGCAACAGCATCTGTTGCAACTCACAGTCTGGGGCATCAAGCAGCTC
CAGGCAAGAATCCTGGCTGTGGAAAGATACCTAAAGGATCAACAGCTCCTGGGGATTTGGGGTTGCTCTG
GAAAACTCATTTGCACCACTGCTGTGCCTTGGAATGCTAGTTGGAGTAATAAATCTCTGGAACAGATTTG
GAATCACACGACCTGGATGGAGTGGGACAGAGAAATTAACAATTACACAAGCTTAATACACTCCTTAATT
GAAGAATCGCAAAACCAGCAAGAAAAGAATGAACAAGAATTATTGGAATTAGATAAATGGGCAAGTTTGT
GGAATTGGTTTAACATAACAAATTGGCTGTGGTATATAAAATTATTCATAATGATAGTAGGAGGCTTGGT
AGGTTTAAGAATAGTTTTTGCTGTACTTTCTATAGTGAATAGAGTTAGGCAGGGATATTCACCATTATCG
TTTCAGACCCACCTCCCAACCCCGAGGGGACCCATGCATTGCATCTCAATTAGTCAGCAACCAGGTGTGG
AAAGTCCCCAGGCTCCCCAGCAGGCAGAAGTATGCAAAGCATGCGTCTCAATTAGTCAGCAACCATAGTC
CCGCCCCTAACTCCGCCCATCCCGCCCCTAACTCCGCCCAGTTCCGCCCATTCTCCGCCCCATGGCTGAC
TAATTTTTTTTATTTATGCAGAGGCCGAGGCCGCCTCGGCCTCTGAGCTATTCCAGAAGTAGTGAGGAGG
CTTTTTTGGAGGCCTAGGCTTTTGCAAAAAGCTTTCTAGAGGTACCACCGGAGCTTACCATGACCGAGTA
CAAGCCCACGGTGCGCCTCGCCACCCGCGACGACGTCCCCAGGGCCGTACGCACCCTCGCCGCCGCGTTC
GCCGACTACCCCGCCACGCGCCACACCGTCGATCCGGACCGCCACATCGAGCGGGTCACCGAGCTGCAAG
AACTCTTCCTCACGCGCGTCGGGCTCGACATCGGCAAGGTGTGGGTCGCGGACGACGGCGCCGCCGTGGC
GGTCTGGACCACGCCGGAGAGCGTCGAAGCGGGGGCGGTGTTCGCCGAGATCGGCCCGCGCATGGCCGAG
TTGAGCGGTTCCCGGCTGGCCGCGCAGCAACAGATGGAAGGCCTCCTGGCGCCGCACCGGCCCAAGGAGC
CCGCGTGGTTCCTGGCCACCGTCGGCGTCTCGCCCGACCACCAGGGCAAGGGTCTGGGCAGCGCCGTCGT
GCTCCCCGGAGTGGAGGCGGCCGAGCGCGCCGGGGTGCCCGCCTTCCTGGAGACCTCCGCGCCCCGCAAC
CTCCCCTTCTACGAGCGGCTCGGCTTCACCGTCACCGCCGACGTCGAGGTGCCCGAAGGACCGCGCACCT
GGTGCATGACCCGCAAGCCCGGTGCCAGTTAACGAATTCTAGATCTTGAGACAAATGGCAGTATTCATCC
ACAATTTTAAAAGAAAAGGGGGGATTGGGGGGTACAGTGCAGGGGAAAGAATAGTAGACATAATAGCAAC
AGACATACAAACTAAAGAATTACAAAAACAAATTACAAAAATTCAAAATTTTCGGGTTTATTACAGGGAC
AGCAGAGATCCACTTTGGCGCCGGCTCGAGGCCTGCAGGTGCAAAGATGGATAAAGTTTTAAACAGAGAG
GAATCTTTGCAGCTAATGGACCTTCTAGGTCTTGAAAGGAGTGGGAATTGGCTCCGGTGCCCGTCAGTGG
GCAGAGCGCACATCGCCCACAGTCCCCGAGAAGTTGGGGGGAGGGGTCGGCAATTGAACCGGTGCCTAGA
GAAGGTGGCGCGGGGTAAACTGGGAAAGTGATGTCGTGTACTGGCTCCGCCTTTTTCCCGAGGGTGGGGG
AGAACCGTATATAAGTGCAGTAGTCGCCGTGAACGTTCTTTTTCGCAACGGGTTTGCCGCCAGAACACAG
GTAAGTGCCGTGTGTGGTTCCCGCGGGCCTGGCCTCTTTACGGGTTATGGCCCTTGCGTGCCTTGAATTA
CTTCCACCTGGCTGCAGTACGTGATTCTTGATCCCGAGCTTCGGGTTGGAAGTGGGTGGGAGAGTTCGAG
GCCTTGCGCTTAAGGAGCCCCTTCGCCTCGTGCTTGAGTTGAGGCCTGGCCTGGGCGCTGGGGCCGCCGC
GTGCGAATCTGGTGGCACCTTCGCGCCTGTCTCGCTGCTTTCGATAAGTCTCTAGCCATTTAAAATTTTT
GATGACCTGCTGCGACGCTTTTTTTCTGGCAAGATAGTCTTGTAAATGCGGGCCAAGATCTGCACACTGG
TATTTCGGTTTTTGGGGCCGCGGGCGGCGACGGGGCCCGTGCGTCCCAGCGCACATGTTCGGCGAGGCGG
GGCCTGCGAGCGCGGCCACCGAGAATCGGACGGGGGTAGTCTCAAGCTGGCCGGCCTGCTCTGGTGCCTG
GCCTCGCGCCGCCGTGTATCGCCCCGCCCTGGGCGGCAAGGCTGGCCCGGTCGGCACCAGTTGCGTGAGC
GGAAAGATGGCCGCTTCCCGGCCCTGCTGCAGGGAGCTCAAAATGGAGGACGCGGCGCTCGGGAGAGCGG
GCGGGTGAGTCACCCACACAAAGGAAAAGGGCCTTTCCGTCCTCAGCCGTCGCTTCATGTGACTCCACGG
AGTACCGGGCGCCGTCCAGGCACCTCGATTAGTTCTCGAGCTTTTGGAGTACGTCGTCTTTAGGTTGGGG
GGAGGGGTTTTATGCGATGGAGTTTCCCCACACTGAGTGGGTGGAGACTGAAGTTAGGCCAGCTTGGCAC
TTGATGTAATTCTCCTTGGAATTTGCCCTTTTTGAGTTTGGATCTTGGTTCATTCTCAAGCCTCAGACAG
TGGTTCAAAGTTTTTTTCTTCCATTTCAGGTGTCGTGAGGCTAGCACCGCCACCATGGAGACCAAAGGCT
ACCACAGTCTCCCTGAAGGTCTAGATATGGAAAGACGGTGGGGTCAAGTTTCTCAGGCTGTGGAGCGTTC
TTCCCTGGGACCTACAGAGAGGACCGATGAGAATAACTACATGGAGATTGTCAACGTAAGCTGTGTTTCC
GGTGCTATTCCAAACAACAGTACTCAAGGAAGCAGCAAAGAAAAACAAGAACTACTCCCTTGCCTTCAGC
AAGACAATAATCGGCCTGGGATTTTAACATCTGATATTAAAACTGAGCTGGAATCTAAGGAACTTTCAGC
AACTGTAGCTGAGTCCATGGGTTTATATATGGATTCTGTAAGAGATGCTGACTATTCCTATGAGCAGCAG
AACCAACAAGGAAGCATGAGTCCAGCTAAGATTTATCAGAATGTTGAACAGCTGGTGAAATTTTACAAAG
GAAATGGCCATCGTCCTTCCACTCTAAGTTGTGTGAACACGCCCTTGAGATCATTTATGTCTGACTCTGG
GAGCTCCGTGAATGGTGGCGTCATGCGCGCCGTTGTTAAAAGCCCTATCATGTGTCATGAGAAAAGCCCG
TCTGTTTGCAGCCCTCTGAACATGACATCTTCGGTTTGCAGCCCTGCTGGAATCAACTCTGTGTCCTCCA
CCACAGCCAGCTTTGGCAGTTTTCCAGTGCACAGCCCAATCACCCAGGGAACTCCTCTGACATGCTCCCC
TAATGTTGAAAATCGAGGCTCCAGGTCGCACAGCCCTGCACATGCTAGCAATGTGGGCTCTCCTCTCTCA
AGTCCGTTAAGTAGCATGAAATCCTCAATTTCCAGCCCTCCAAGTCACTGCAGTGTAAAATCTCCAGTCT
CCAGTCCCAATAATGTCACTCTGAGATCCTCTGTGTCTAGCCCTGCAAATATTAACAACTCAAGGTGCTC
TGTTTCCAGCCCTTCGAACACTAATAACAGATCCACGCTTTCCAGTCCGGCAGCCAGTACTGTGGGATCT
ATCTGTAGCCCTGTAAACAATGCCTTCAGCTACACTGCTTCTGGCACCTCTGCTGGATCCAGTACATTGC
GGGATGTGGTTCCCAGTCCAGACACGCAGGAGAAAGGTGCTCAAGAGGTCCCTTTTCCTAAGACTGAGGA
AGTAGAGAGTGCCATCTCAAATGGTGTGACTGGCCAGCTTAATATTGTCCAGTACATAAAACCAGAACCA
GATGGAGCTTTTAGCAGCTCATGTCTAGGAGGAAATAGCAAAATAAATTCGGATTCTTCATTCTCAGTAC
CAATAAAGCAAGAATCAACCAAGCATTCATGTTCAGGCACCTCTTTTAAAGGGAATCCAACAGTAAACCC
GTTTCCATTTATGGATGGCTCGTATTTTTCCTTTATGGATGATAAAGACTATTATTCCCTATCAGGAATT
TTAGGACCACCTGTGCCCGGCTTTGATGGTAACTGTGAAGGCAGCGGATTCCCAGTGGGTATTAAACAAG
AACCAGATGATGGGAGCTATTACCCAGAGGCCAGCATCCCTTCCTCTGCTATTGTTGGGGTGAATTCAGG
TGGACAGTCCTTCCACTACAGGATTGGTGCTCAAGGTACAATATCTTTATCACGATCGGCTAGAGACCAA
TCTTTCCAACACCTGAGTTCCTTTCCTCCTGTCAATACTTTAGTGGAGTCATGGAAATCACACGGCGACC
TGTCGTCTAGAAGAAGTGATGGGTATCCGGTCTTAGAATACATTCCAGAAAATGTATCAAGCTCTACTTT
ACGAAGTGTTTCTACTGGATCTTCAAGACCTTCAAAAATATGTTTGGTGTGTGGGGATGAGGCTTCAGGA
TGCCATTATGGGGTAGTCACCTGTGGCAGCTGCAAAGTTTTCTTCAAAAGAGCAGTGGAAGGTAAATGTT
CATGGCAACACAACTATTTATGTGCTGGAAGAAATGATTGCATCATTGATAAGATTCGACGAAAGAATTG
TCCTGCTTGCAGACTTCAGAAATGTCTTCAAGCTGGAATGAATTTAGGAGCACGAAAGTCAAAGAAGTTG
GGAAAGTTAAAAGGGATTCACGAGGAGCAGCCACAGCAGCAGCAGCCCCCACCCCCACCCCCACCCCCGC
AAAGCCCAGAGGAAGGGACAACGTACATCGCTCCTGCAAAAGAACCCTCGGTCAACACAGCACTGGTTCC
TCAGCTCTCCACAATCTCACGAGCGCTCACACCTTCCCCCGTTATGGTCCTTGAAAACATTGAACCTGAA
ATTGTATATGCAGGCTATGACAGCTCAAAACCAGATACAGCCGAAAATCTGCTCTCCACGCTCAACCGCT
TAGCAGGCAAACAGATGATCCAAGTCGTGAAGTGGGCAAAGGTACTTCCAGGATTTAAAAACTTGCCTCT
TGAGGACCAAATTACCCTAATCCAGTATTCTTGGATGTGTCTATCATCATTTGCCTTGAGCTGGAGATCG
TACAAACATACGAACAGCCAATTTCTCTATTTTGCACCAGACCTAGTCTTTAATGAAGAGAAGATGCATC
AGTCTGCCATGTATGAACTATGCCAGGGGATGCACCAAATCAGCCTTCAGTTCGTTCGACTGCAGCTCAC
CTTTGAAGAATACACCATCATGAAAGTTTTGCTGCTACTAAGCACAATTCCAAAGGATGGCCTCAAAAGC
CAGGCTGCATTTGAAGAAATGAGGACAAATTACATCAAAGAACTGAGGAAGATGGTAACTAAGTGTCCCA
ACAATTCTGGGCAGAGCTGGCAGAGGTTCTACCAACTGACCAAGCTGCTGGACTCCATGCATGACCTGGT
GAGCGACCTGCTGGAATTCTGCTTCTACACCTTCCGAGAGTCCCATGCGCTGAAGGTAGAGTTCCCCGCA
ATGCTGGTGGAGATCATCAGCGACCAGCTGCCCAAGGTGGAGTCGGGGAACGCCAAGCCGCTCTACTTCC
ACCGGAAGTAGTAATGAACTAGTCCGTAACTTGAAAGTATTTCGATTTCTTGGCTTTATATATCTTGTGG
AAAGGACGAAATCTCAGTCTTAGTCGGCGGAGAACGCGTTAAGTCGACAATCAACCTCTGGATTACAAAA
TTTGTGAAAGATTGACTGGTATTCTTAACTATGTTGCTCCTTTTACGCTATGTGGATACGCTGCTTTAAT
GCCTTTGTATCATGCTATTGCTTCCCGTATGGCTTTCATTTTCTCCTCCTTGTATAAATCCTGGTTGCTG
TCTCTTTATGAGGAGTTGTGGCCCGTTGTCAGGCAACGTGGCGTGGTGTGCACTGTGTTTGCTGACGCAA
CCCCCACTGGTTGGGGCATTGCCACCACCTGTCAGCTCCTTTCCGGGACTTTCGCTTTCCCCCTCCCTAT
TGCCACGGCGGAACTCATCGCCGCCTGCCTTGCCCGCTGCTGGACAGGGGCTCGGCTGTTGGGCACTGAC
AATTCCGTGGTGTTGTCGGGGAAATCATCGTCCTTTCCTTGGCTGCTCGCCTGTGTTGCCACCTGGATTC
TGCGCGGGACGTCCTTCTGCTACGTCCCTTCGGCCCTCAATCCAGCGGACCTTCCTTCCCGCGGCCTGCT
GCCGGCTCTGCGGCCTCTTCCGCGTCTTCGCCTTCGCCCTCAGACGAGTCGGATCTCCCTTTGGGCCGCC
TCCCCGCGTCGACTTTAAGACCAATGACTTACAAGGCAGCTGTAGATCTTAGCCACTTTTTAAAAGAAAA
GGGGGGACTGGAAGGGCTAATTCACTCCCAACGAAGACAAGATCTGCTTTTTGCTTGTACTGGGTCTCTC
TGGTTAGACCAGATCTGAGCCTGGGAGCTCTCTGGCTAACTAGGGAACCCACTGCTTAAGCCTCAATAAA
GCTTGCCTTGAGTGCTTCAAGTAGTGTGTGCCCGTCTGTTGTGTGACTCTGGTAACTAGAGATCCCTCAG
ACCCTTTTAGTCAGTGTGGAAAATCTCTAGCAGTACGTATAGTAGTTCATGTCATCTTATTATTCAGTAT
TTATAACTTGCAAAGAAATGAATATCAGAGAGTGAGAGGAACTTGTTTATTGCAGCTTATAATGGTTACA
AATAAAGCAATAGCATCACAAATTTCACAAATAAAGCATTTTTTTCACTGCATTCTAGTTGTGGTTTGTC
CAAACTCATCAATGTATCTTATCATGTCTGGCTCTAGCTATCCCGCCCCTAACTCCGCCCATCCCGCCCC
TAACTCCGCCCAGTTCCGCCCATTCTCCGCCCCATGGCTGACTAATTTTTTTTATTTATGCAGAGGCCGA
GGCCGCCTCGGCCTCTGAGCTATTCCAGAAGTAGTGAGGAGGCTTTTTTGGAGGCCTAGGGACGTACCCA
ATTCGCCCTATAGTGAGTCGTATTACGCGCGCTCACTGGCCGTCGTTTTACAACGTCGTGACTGGGAAAA
CCCTGGCGTTACCCAACTTAATCGCCTTGCAGCACATCCCCCTTTCGCCAGCTGGCGTAATAGCGAAGAG
GCCCGCACCGATCGCCCTTCCCAACAGTTGCGCAGCCTGAATGGCGAATGGG
[124 nt withheld, positions 8663-8786]
C
[91 nt withheld, positions 8788-8878]
A
[49 nt withheld, positions 8880-8928]
CCTTTGACGTTGGAGTCCACGTTCTTT
[37 nt withheld, positions 8956-8992]
ACCCTATCTCGGTCTATTCTTTTGATTTATAAGGGATTTTGCCGATTTCGGCCTATTGGTTAAAAAATGA
GCTGATTTAACAAAAATTTAACGCGAATTTTAACAAAATATTAACGCTTACAATTTAGGTGGCACTTTTC
GGGGAAATGTGCGCGGAACCCCTATTTGTTTATTTTTCTAAATACATTCAAATATGTATCCGCTCATGAG
ACAATAACCCTGATAAATGCTTCAATAATATTGAAAAAGGAAGAGTATGAGTATTCAACATTTCCGTGTC
GCCCTTATTCCCTTTTTTGCGGCATTTTGCCTTCCTGTTTTTGCTCACCCAGAAACGCTGGTGAAAGTAA
AAGATGCTGAAGATCAGTTGGGTGCACGAGTGGGTTACATCGAACTGGATCTCAACAGCGGTAAGATCCT
TGAGAGTTTTCGCCCCGAAGAACGTTTTCCAATGATGAGCACTTTTAAAGTTCTGCTATGTGGCGCGGTA
TTATCCCGTATTGACGCCGGGCAAGAGCAACTCGGTCGCCGCATACACTATTCTCAGAATGACTTGGTTG
AGTACTCACCAGTCACAGAAAAGCATCTTACGGATGGCATGACAGTAAGAGAATTATGCAGTGCTGCCAT
AACCATGAGTGATAACACTGCGGCCAACTTACTTCTGACAACGATCGGAGGACCGAAGGAGCTAACCGCT
TTTTTGCACAACATGGGGGATCATGTAACTCGCCTTGATCGTTGGGAACCGGAGCTGAATGAAGCCATAC
CAAACGACGAGCGTGACACCACGATGCCTGTAGCAATGGCAACAACGTTGCGCAAACTATTAACTGGCGA
ACTACTTACTCTAGCTTCCCGGCAACAATTAATAGACTGGATGGAGGCGGATAAAGTTGCAGGACCACTT
CTGCGCTCGGCCCTTCCGGCTGGCTGGTTTATTGCTGATAAATCTGGAGCCGGTGAGCGTGGGTCTCGCG
GTATCATTGCAGCACTGGGGCCAGATGGTAAGCCCTCCCGTATCGTAGTTATCTACACGACGGGGAGTCA
GGCAACTATGGATGAACGAAATAGACAGATCGCTGAGATAGGTGCCTCACTGATTAAGCATTGGTAACTG
TCAGACCAAGTTTACTCATATATACTTTAGATTGATTTAAAACTTCATTTTTAATTTAAAAGGATCTAGG
TGAAGATCCTTTTTGATAATCTCATGACCAAAATCCCTTAACGTGAGTTTTCGTTCCACTGAGCGTCAGA
CCCCGTAGAAAAGATCAAAGGATCTTCTTGAGATCCTTTTTTTCTGCGCGTAATCTGCTGCTTGCAAACA
AAAAAACCACCGCTACCAGCGGTGGTTTGTTTGCCGGATCAAGAGCTACCAACTCTTTTTCCGAAGGTAA
CTGGCTTCAGCAGAGCGCAGATACCAAATACTGTTCTTCTAGTGTAGCCGTAGTTAGGCCACCACTTCAA
GAACTCTGTAGCACCGCCTACATACCTCGCTCTGCTAATCCTGTTACCAGTGGCTGCTGCCAGTGGCGAT
AAGTCGTGTCTTACCGGGTTGGACTCAAGACGATAGTTACCGGATAAGGCGCAGCGGTCGGGCTGAACGG
GGGGTTCGTGCACACAGCCCAGCTTGGAGCGAACGACCTACACCGAACTGAGATACCTACAGCGTGAGCT
ATGAGAAAGCGCCACGCTTCCCGAAGGGAGAAAGGCGGACAGGTATCCGGTAAGCGGCAGGGTCGGAACA
GGAGAGCGCACGAGGGAGCTTCCAGGGGGAAACGCCTGGTATCTTTATAGTCCTGTCGGGTTTCGCCACC
TCTGACTTGAGCGTCGATTTTTGTGATGCTCGTCAGGGGGGCGGAGCCTATGGAAAAACGCCAGCAACGC
GGCCTTTTTACGGTTCCTGGCCTTTTGCTGGCCTTTTGCTCACATGTTCTTTCCTGCGTTATCCCCTGAT
TCTGTGGATAACCGTATTACCGCCTTTGAGTGAGCTGATACCGCTCGCCGCAGCCGAACGACCGAGCGCA
GCGAGTCAGTGAGCGAGGAAGCGGAAGAGCGCCCAATACGCAAACCGCCTCTCCCCGCGCGTTGGCCGAT
TCATTAATGCAGCTGGCACGACAGGTTTCCCGACTGGAAAGCGGGCAGTGAGCGCAACGCAATTAATGTG
AGTTAGCTCACTCATTAGGCACCCCAGGCTTTACACTTTATGCTTCCGGCTCGTATGTTGTGTGGAATTG
TGAGCGGATAACAATTTCACACAGGAAACAGCTATGACCATGATTACGCCAAGCGCGCAATTAACCCTCA
CTAAAGGGAACAAAAGCTGGAGCTGCAAGC
