>Addgene plasmid #143115 | TFORF1429 | depositor partial sequence | sequence record 281483 | Insert
ACCGCCACCATGGAGACCAAAGGCTACCACAGTCTCCCTGAAGGTCTAGATATGGAAAGACGGTGGGGTC
AAGTTTCTCAGGCTGTGGAGCGTTCTTCCCTGGGACCTACAGAGAGGACCGATGAGAATAACTACATGGA
GATTGTCAACGTAAGCTGTGTTTCCGGTGCTATTCCAAACAACAGTACTCAAGGAAGCAGCAAAGAAAAA
CAAGAACTACTCCCTTGCCTTCAGCAAGACAATAATCGGCCTGGGATTTTAACATCTGATATTAAAACTG
AGCTGGAATCTAAGGAACTTTCAGCAACTGTAGCTGAGTCCATGGGTTTATATATGGATTCTGTAAGAGA
TGCTGACTATTCCTATGAGCAGCAGAACCAACAAGGAAGCATGAGTCCAGCTAAGATTTATCAGAATGTT
GAACAGCTGGTGAAATTTTACAAAGGAAATGGCCATCGTCCTTCCACTCTAAGTTGTGTGAACACGCCCT
TGAGATCATTTATGTCTGACTCTGGGAGCTCCGTGAATGGTGGCGTCATGCGCGCCGTTGTTAAAAGCCC
TATCATGTGTCATGAGAAAAGCCCGTCTGTTTGCAGCCCTCTGAACATGACATCTTCGGTTTGCAGCCCT
GCTGGAATCAACTCTGTGTCCTCCACCACAGCCAGCTTTGGCAGTTTTCCAGTGCACAGCCCAATCACCC
AGGGAACTCCTCTGACATGCTCCCCTAATGTTGAAAATCGAGGCTCCAGGTCGCACAGCCCTGCACATGC
TAGCAATGTGGGCTCTCCTCTCTCAAGTCCGTTAAGTAGCATGAAATCCTCAATTTCCAGCCCTCCAAGT
CACTGCAGTGTAAAATCTCCAGTCTCCAGTCCCAATAATGTCACTCTGAGATCCTCTGTGTCTAGCCCTG
CAAATATTAACAACTCAAGGTGCTCTGTTTCCAGCCCTTCGAACACTAATAACAGATCCACGCTTTCCAG
TCCGGCAGCCAGTACTGTGGGATCTATCTGTAGCCCTGTAAACAATGCCTTCAGCTACACTGCTTCTGGC
ACCTCTGCTGGATCCAGTACATTGCGGGATGTGGTTCCCAGTCCAGACACGCAGGAGAAAGGTGCTCAAG
AGGTCCCTTTTCCTAAGACTGAGGAAGTAGAGAGTGCCATCTCAAATGGTGTGACTGGCCAGCTTAATAT
TGTCCAGTACATAAAACCAGAACCAGATGGAGCTTTTAGCAGCTCATGTCTAGGAGGAAATAGCAAAATA
AATTCGGATTCTTCATTCTCAGTACCAATAAAGCAAGAATCAACCAAGCATTCATGTTCAGGCACCTCTT
TTAAAGGGAATCCAACAGTAAACCCGTTTCCATTTATGGATGGCTCGTATTTTTCCTTTATGGATGATAA
AGACTATTATTCCCTATCAGGAATTTTAGGACCACCTGTGCCCGGCTTTGATGGTAACTGTGAAGGCAGC
GGATTCCCAGTGGGTATTAAACAAGAACCAGATGATGGGAGCTATTACCCAGAGGCCAGCATCCCTTCCT
CTGCTATTGTTGGGGTGAATTCAGGTGGACAGTCCTTCCACTACAGGATTGGTGCTCAAGGTACAATATC
TTTATCACGATCGGCTAGAGACCAATCTTTCCAACACCTGAGTTCCTTTCCTCCTGTCAATACTTTAGTG
GAGTCATGGAAATCACACGGCGACCTGTCGTCTAGAAGAAGTGATGGGTATCCGGTCTTAGAATACATTC
CAGAAAATGTATCAAGCTCTACTTTACGAAGTGTTTCTACTGGATCTTCAAGACCTTCAAAAATATGTTT
GGTGTGTGGGGATGAGGCTTCAGGATGCCATTATGGGGTAGTCACCTGTGGCAGCTGCAAAGTTTTCTTC
AAAAGAGCAGTGGAAGGTAAATGTTCATGGCAACACAACTATTTATGTGCTGGAAGAAATGATTGCATCA
TTGATAAGATTCGACGAAAGAATTGTCCTGCTTGCAGACTTCAGAAATGTCTTCAAGCTGGAATGAATTT
AGGAGCACGAAAGTCAAAGAAGTTGGGAAAGTTAAAAGGGATTCACGAGGAGCAGCCACAGCAGCAGCAG
CCCCCACCCCCACCCCCACCCCCGCAAAGCCCAGAGGAAGGGACAACGTACATCGCTCCTGCAAAAGAAC
CCTCGGTCAACACAGCACTGGTTCCTCAGCTCTCCACAATCTCACGAGCGCTCACACCTTCCCCCGTTAT
GGTCCTTGAAAACATTGAACCTGAAATTGTATATGCAGGCTATGACAGCTCAAAACCAGATACAGCCGAA
AATCTGCTCTCCACGCTCAACCGCTTAGCAGGCAAACAGATGATCCAAGTCGTGAAGTGGGCAAAGGTAC
TTCCAGGATTTAAAAACTTGCCTCTTGAGGACCAAATTACCCTAATCCAGTATTCTTGGATGTGTCTATC
ATCATTTGCCTTGAGCTGGAGATCGTACAAACATACGAACAGCCAATTTCTCTATTTTGCACCAGACCTA
GTCTTTAATGAAGAGAAGATGCATCAGTCTGCCATGTATGAACTATGCCAGGGGATGCACCAAATCAGCC
TTCAGTTCGTTCGACTGCAGCTCACCTTTGAAGAATACACCATCATGAAAGTTTTGCTGCTACTAAGCAC
AATTCCAAAGGATGGCCTCAAAAGCCAGGCTGCATTTGAAGAAATGAGGACAAATTACATCAAAGAACTG
AGGAAGATGGTAACTAAGTGTCCCAACAATTCTGGGCAGAGCTGGCAGAGGTTCTACCAACTGACCAAGC
TGCTGGACTCCATGCATGACCTGGTGAGCGACCTGCTGGAATTCTGCTTCTACACCTTCCGAGAGTCCCA
TGCGCTGAAGGTAGAGTTCCCCGCAATGCTGGTGGAGATCATCAGCGACCAGCTGCCCAAGGTGGAGTCG
GGGAACGCCAAGCCGCTCTACTTCCACCGGAAGTAGTAATGAACTAGTCCGTAACTTGAAAGTATTTCGA
TTTCTTGGCTTTATATATCTTGTGGAAAGGACGAAATCTCAGTCTTAGTCGGCGGAGA
