>Addgene plasmid #143115 | TFORF1429 | depositor partial sequence | sequence record 281484 | Barcode
AATCTCAGTCTTAGTCGGCGGAGA
